Addgene plasmid #97029: 371-C
Purpose: (Empty Backbone) His6-MBP-N10-tev-yORF
Depositing lab: Chris Jeans. Depositing organization: University of California, Berkeley.
Backbone
  Vector backbone: pET
  Backbone size (bp): 5962
  Vector type: Bacterial Expression
  Promoter: T7
  Tag / fusion protein: His6 tag (N terminal on backbone); MBP domain (N terminal on backbone); N10 linker (N terminal on backbone); TEV cleavage site (N terminal on backbone)
Growth in bacteria
  Bacterial resistance: Ampicillin, 100 μg/mL
  Growth temperature: 37°C
  Growth strain: DH5alpha
  Copy number: Low Copy
Gene/Insert
  Cloning method: Ligation Independent Cloning
  Sequencing primers: 5′ MBP F (5' ggtcgtcagactgtcgatgaagcc 3'); 3′ T7 Reverse
Terms and licenses: Academic/Nonprofit Terms; Industry Terms: Not Available to Industry
Depositor comments: This plasmid is an empty vector to be used with a LIC cloning protocol. It has a TEV cleavable His6-MBP fusion tag on the N-terminus. To clone into this vector, add LIC fusion tags to the 5' end of your PCR primers. Forward - 5'TACTTCCAATCCAATGCA3' Reverse - 5'TTATCCACTTCCAATGTTATTA3' Linearize the plasmid with SspI and gel purify. When digesting the DNA with T4 polymerase for LIC, use dCTP for insert and dGTP for vector. Series 9 vectors have BioBrick restriction sites to facilitate subcloning reactions to make polycistronic expression vectors. NotI, PacI, AsiSI, and SbfI are the restriction enzyme sites that flank your open reading frame. More information on this vector can be found through http://qb3.berkeley.edu/qb3/macrolab/. In the 371-Series plasmids, upstream of each ribosome binding site is a Csy4 target sequence that allows the polycistronic mRNA to be cleaved upstream of each message when your plasmid is co-expressed with the Csy4 protein. By cleaving the message we hope to avoid detrimental mRNA structures that may result from having a long polycistronic message.
How to cite: 371-C was a gift from Chris Jeans (Addgene plasmid # 97029 ; http://n2t.net/addgene:97029 ; RRID:Addgene_97029)
