[The description below was written by a language model from this plasmid's Addgene catalogue record and pLannotate feature annotations shown in this document.]
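Description:
371-C is an empty pET-family bacterial expression backbone of roughly 6 kb, designed for ligation-independent cloning (LIC) of an open reading frame behind a cleavable N-terminal His6-MBP tag. It is propagated in E. coli under ampicillin selection (bla with its own promoter). It carries a pBR322-type ColE1 origin with the bom mobility region and the rop gene, consistent with its listing as low copy. The annotated tetracycline-resistance fragments, tet promoter and a small predicted E. coli ORF appear to be non-functional remnants of the pBR322 ancestry, with the expression cassette interrupting the tet gene.

The expression cassette runs from a T7 promoter to a T7 terminator, so it requires a host that supplies T7 RNA polymerase. Downstream of the promoter lies a CRISPR direct-repeat element, which corresponds to the Csy4 target sequence described by the depositor, followed by the phage T7 gene 10 ribosome binding site. The reading frame then encodes a 6xHis tag, a signal-sequence-free (cytosolic) maltose binding protein, an N10 linker and a TEV protease site. The LIC site follows the TEV site. The tag supports affinity purification and can improve solubility, and TEV cleavage removes it afterwards. The short "SET1" fragment just upstream of the terminator is probably an annotation hit on flanking T7 gene 10-derived sequence rather than a functional tag.

According to the depositor, the cloned ORF is flanked by BioBrick-style NotI, PacI, AsiSI and SbfI sites that allow cassettes to be subcloned together into polycistronic vectors for co-expression. Co-expressing Csy4 cleaves the long transcript upstream of each ribosome binding site, which is intended to avoid detrimental mRNA structures.
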