Features (pLannotate 1.2.2; 17 found; start..end, strand, type, name):
    104..208     +  promoter       AmpR promoter: bla
    209..1069    +  CDS            AmpR: β-lactamase; bla; confers resistance to ampicillin, carbenicillin, and related antibiotics
   1240..1828    +  rep_origin     ori: high-copy-number ColE1/pMB1/pBR322/pUC origin of replication
   2019..2154    -  misc_feature   bom: basis of mobility region from pBR322
   2256..2447    -  CDS            rop: Rop protein, which maintains plasmids at low copy number; rop
   2464..2844    +  CDS            YPB1_ECOLX: Protein predicted: Swiss-Prot protein existence level 4. From Escherichia coli.
   3086..3986    -  CDS            TcR (fragment): tetracycline efflux protein; tet; confers resistance to tetracycline
   4008..4026    +  promoter       T7 promoter: promoter for bacteriophage T7 RNA polymerase
   4091..4118    +  ncRNA          CRISPR-DR4: Accession: RF01317 - CRISPR RNA direct repeat element
   4136..4158    +  RBS            RBS: efficient ribosome binding site from bacteriophage T7 gene 10 (Olins and Rangwala, 1989)
   4178..4195    +  CDS            6xHis: 6xHis affinity tag
   4205..5305    +  CDS            MBP: maltose binding protein from E. coli; malE (mutated); This version of the gene does not encode a signal sequence, so MBP will remain in the cytosol.
   5360..5376    +  CDS            TEV site (fragment): tobacco etch virus (TEV) protease recognition and cleavage site
   5452..5501    +  CDS            SET1 (fragment): solubility-enhancement tag derived from T7 phage gene 10B
   5509..5556    +  terminator     T7 terminator: transcription terminator for bacteriophage T7 RNA polymerase
   5582..5874    -  CDS            TcR (fragment): tetracycline efflux protein; tet; confers resistance to tetracycline
   5922..5950    -  promoter       tet promoter: E. coli promoter for tetracycline efflux protein gene
>Addgene plasmid #97029 | 371-C | addgene full sequence | sequence record 182500 | Addgene NGS Result
TTCTTGAAGACGAAAGGGCCTCGTGATACGCCTATTTTTATAGGTTAATGTCATGATAATAATGGTTTCT
TAGACGTCAGGTGGCACTTTTCGGGGAAATGTGCGCGGAACCCCTATTTGTTTATTTTTCTAAATACATT
CAAATATGTATCCGCTCATGAGACAATAACCCTGATAAATGCTTCAATAACATTGAAAAAGGAAGAGTAT
GAGTATTCAACATTTCCGTGTCGCCCTTATTCCCTTTTTTGCGGCATTTTGCCTTCCTGTTTTTGCTCAC
CCAGAAACGCTGGTGAAAGTAAAAGATGCTGAAGATCAGTTGGGTGCACGAGTGGGTTACATCGAACTGG
ATCTCAACAGCGGTAAGATCCTTGAGAGTTTTCGCCCCGAAGAACGTTTTCCAATGATGAGCACTTTTAA
AGTTCTGCTATGTGGCGCGGTATTATCCCGTGTTGACGCCGGGCAAGAGCAACTCGGTCGCCGCATACAC
TATTCTCAGAATGACTTGGTTGAGTACTCACCAGTCACAGAAAAGCATCTTACGGATGGCATGACAGTAA
GAGAATTATGCAGTGCTGCCATAACCATGAGTGATAACACTGCGGCCAACTTACTTCTGACAACGATCGG
AGGACCGAAGGAGCTAACCGCTTTTTTGCACAACATGGGGGATCATGTAACTCGCCTTGATCGTTGGGAA
CCGGAGCTGAATGAAGCCATACCAAACGACGAGCGTGACACCACGATGCCTGCAGCAATGGCAACAACGT
TGCGCAAACTATTAACTGGCGAACTACTTACTCTAGCTTCCCGGCAACAATTAATAGACTGGATGGAGGC
GGATAAAGTTGCAGGACCACTTCTGCGCTCGGCCCTTCCGGCTGGCTGGTTTATTGCTGATAAATCTGGA
GCCGGTGAGCGTGGGTCTCGCGGTATCATTGCAGCACTGGGGCCAGATGGTAAGCCCTCCCGTATCGTAG
TTATCTACACGACGGGGAGTCAGGCAACTATGGATGAACGAAATAGACAGATCGCTGAGATAGGTGCCTC
ACTGATTAAGCATTGGTAACTGTCAGACCAAGTTTACTCATATATACTTTAGATTGATTTAAAACTTCAT
TTTTAATTTAAAAGGATCTAGGTGAAGATCCTTTTTGATAATCTCATGACCAAAATCCCTTAACGTGAGT
TTTCGTTCCACTGAGCGTCAGACCCCGTAGAAAAGATCAAAGGATCTTCTTGAGATCCTTTTTTTCTGCG
CGTAATCTGCTGCTTGCAAACAAAAAAACCACCGCTACCAGCGGTGGTTTGTTTGCCGGATCAAGAGCTA
CCAACTCTTTTTCCGAAGGTAACTGGCTTCAGCAGAGCGCAGATACCAAATACTGTCCTTCTAGTGTAGC
CGTAGTTAGGCCACCACTTCAAGAACTCTGTAGCACCGCCTACATACCTCGCTCTGCTAATCCTGTTACC
AGTGGCTGCTGCCAGTGGCGATAAGTCGTGTCTTACCGGGTTGGACTCAAGACGATAGTTACCGGATAAG
GCGCAGCGGTCGGGCTGAACGGGGGGTTCGTGCACACAGCCCAGCTTGGAGCGAACGACCTACACCGAAC
TGAGATACCTACAGCGTGAGCTATGAGAAAGCGCCACGCTTCCCGAAGGGAGAAAGGCGGACAGGTATCC
GGTAAGCGGCAGGGTCGGAACAGGAGAGCGCACGAGGGAGCTTCCAGGGGGAAACGCCTGGTATCTTTAT
AGTCCTGTCGGGTTTCGCCACCTCTGACTTGAGCGTCGATTTTTGTGATGCTCGTCAGGGGGGCGGAGCC
TATGGAAAAACGCCAGCAACGCGGCCTTTTTACGGTTCCTGGCCTTTTGCTGGCCTTTTGCTCACATGTT
CTTTCCTGCGTTATCCCCTGATTCTGTGGATAACCGTATTACCGCCTTTGAGTGAGCTGATACCGCTCGC
CGCAGCCGAACGACCGAGCGCAGCGAGTCAGTGAGCGAGGAAGCGGAAGAGGCGCGCCATGCGGTATTTT
CTCCTTACGCATCTGTGCGGTATTTCACACCGCAATGGTGCACTCTCAGTACAATCTGCTCTGATGCCGC
ATAGTTAAGCCAGTATACACTCCGCTATCGCTACGTGACTGGGTCATGGCTGCGCCCCGACACCCGCCAA
CACCCGCTGACGCGCCCTGACGGGCTTGTCTGCTCCCGGCATCCGCTTACAGACAAGCTGTGACCGTCTC
CGGGAGCTGCATGTGTCAGAGGTTTTCACCGTCATCACCGAAACGCGCGAGGCAGCTGCGGTAAAGCTCA
TCAGCGTGGTCGTGAAGCGATTCACAGATGTCTGCCTGTTCATCCGCGTCCAGCTCGTTGAGTTTCTCCA
GAAGCGTTAATGTCTGGCTTCTGATAAAGCGGGCCATGTTAAGGGCGGTTTTTTCCTGTTTGGTCACTGA
TGCCTCCGTGTAAGGGGGATTTCTGTTCATGGGGGTAATGATACCGATGAAACGAGAGAGGATGCTCACG
ATACGGGTTACTGATGATGAACATGCCCGGTTACTGGAACGTTGTGAGGGTAAACAACTGGCGGTATGGA
TGCGGCGGGACCAGAGAAAAATCACTCAGGGTCAATGCCAGCGCTTCGTTAATACAGATGTAGGTGTTCC
ACAGGGTAGCCAGCAGCATCCTGCGATGCAGATCCGGAACATAATGGTGCAGGGCGCTGACTTCCGCGTT
TCCAGACTTTACGAAACACGGAAACCGAAGACCATTCATGTTGTTGCTCAGGTCGCAGACGTTTTGCAGC
AGCAGTCGCTTCACGTTCGCTCGCGTATCGGTGATTCATTCTGCTAACCAGTAAGGCAACCCCGCCAGCC
TAGCCGGGTCCTCAACGACAGGAGCACGATCATGCGCACCCGTGGCCAGGACCCAACGCTGCCCGAGATG
CGCCGCGTGCGGCTGCTGGAGATGGCGGACGCGATGGATATGTTCTGCCAAGGGTTGGTTTGCGCATTCA
CAGTTCTCCGCAAGAATTGATTGGCTCCAATTCTTGGAGTGGTGAATCCGTTAGCGAGGTGCCGCCGGCT
TCCATTCAGGTCGAGGTGGCCCGGCTCCATGCACCGCGACGCAACGCGGGGAGGCAGACAAGGTATAGGG
CGGCGCCTACAATCCATGCCAACCCGTTCCATGTGCTCGCCGAGGCGGCATAAATCGCCGTGACGATCAG
CGGTCCAATGATCGAAGTTAGGCTGGTAAGAGCCGCGAGCGATCCTTGAAGCTGTCCCTGATGGTCGTCA
TCTACCTGCCTGGACAGCATGGCCTGCAACGCGGGCATCCCGATGCCGCCGGAAGCGAGAAGAATCATAA
TGGGGAAGGCCATCCAGCCTCGCGTCGCGAACGCCAGCAAGACGTAGCCCAGCGCGTCGGCCGCCATGCC
GGCGATAATGGCCTGCTTCTCGCCGAAACGTTTGGTGGCGGGACCAGTGACGAAGGCTTGAGCGAGGGCG
TGCAAGATTCCGAATACCGCAAGCGACAGGCCGATCATCGTCGCGCTCCAGCGAAAGCGGTCCTCGCCGA
AAATGACCCAGAGCGCTGCCGGCACCTGTCCTACGAGTTGCATGATAAAGAAGACAGTCATAAGTGCGGC
GACGATAGTCATGCCCCGCGCCCACCGGAAGGAGCTGACTGGGTTGAAGGCTCTCAAGGGCATCGGTCGA
CGCTCTCCCTTATGCGACTCCTGCATTAGGAAGCAGCCCAGTAGTAGGTTGAGGCCGTTGAGCACCGCCG
CCGCAAGGAATGGTGCATGCAAGGAGATGGCGCCCAACAGTCCCCCGGCCACGGGGCCTGCCACCATACC
CACGCCGAAACAAGCGCTCATGAGCCCGAAGTGGCGAGCCCGATCTTCCCCATCGGTGATGTCGGCGATA
TAGGCGCCAGCAACCGCACCTGTGGCGCCGGTGATGCCGGCCACGATGCGTCCGGCGTAGAGGATCGAGA
TCTCGATCCCGCGAAATTAATACGACTCACTATAGGGAGACCACAACGGTTTCCCTCTAGTGCCGGCTCC
GGAGAGCTCTTTAATGCGGCCGCTTAATTAAGTTCACTGCCGTATAGGCAGCTAAGAAAATTAACTAGAA
ATAATTTTGTTTAACTTTAAGAAGGAGATATACATATGAAATCTTCTCACCATCACCATCACCATGGTTC
TTCTATGAAAATCGAAGAAGGTAAACTGGTAATCTGGATTAACGGCGATAAAGGCTATAACGGTCTCGCT
GAAGTCGGTAAGAAATTCGAGAAAGATACCGGAATTAAAGTCACCGTTGAGCATCCGGATAAACTGGAAG
AGAAATTCCCACAGGTTGCGGCAACTGGCGATGGCCCTGACATTATCTTCTGGGCACACGACCGCTTTGG
TGGCTACGCTCAATCTGGCCTGTTGGCTGAAATCACCCCGGACAAAGCGTTCCAGGACAAGCTGTATCCG
TTTACCTGGGATGCCGTACGTTACAACGGCAAGCTGATTGCTTACCCGATCGCTGTTGAAGCGTTATCGC
TGATTTATAACAAAGATCTGCTGCCGAACCCGCCAAAAACCTGGGAAGAGATCCCGGCGCTGGATAAAGA
ACTGAAAGCGAAAGGTAAGAGCGCGCTGATGTTCAACCTGCAAGAACCGTACTTCACCTGGCCGCTGATT
GCTGCTGACGGGGGTTATGCGTTCAAGTATGAAAACGGCAAGTACGACATTAAAGACGTGGGCGTGGATA
ACGCTGGCGCGAAAGCGGGTCTGACCTTCCTGGTTGACCTGATTAAAAACAAACACATGAATGCAGACAC
CGATTACTCCATCGCAGAAGCTGCCTTTAATAAAGGCGAAACAGCGATGACCATCAACGGCCCGTGGGCA
TGGTCCAACATCGACACCAGCAAAGTGAATTATGGTGTAACGGTACTGCCGACCTTCAAGGGTCAACCAT
CCAAACCGTTCGTTGGCGTGCTGAGCGCAGGTATTAACGCCGCCAGTCCGAACAAAGAGCTGGCAAAAGA
GTTCCTCGAAAACTATCTGCTGACTGATGAAGGTCTGGAAGCGGTTAATAAAGACAAACCGCTGGGTGCC
GTAGCGCTGAAGTCTTACGAGGAAGAGTTGGCGAAAGATCCACGTATTGCCGCCACTATGGAAAACGCCC
AGAAAGGTGAAATCATGCCGAACATCCCGCAGATGTCCGCTTTCTGGTATGCCGTGCGTACTGCGGTGAT
CAACGCCGCCAGCGGTCGTCAGACTGTCGATGAAGCCCTGAAAGACGCGCAGACTAATTCGAGCTCGAAC
AACAACAACAATAACAATAACAACAACCTCGGGATCGAGGAAAACCTGTACTTCCAATCCAATATTGGAA
GTGGATAACGGATCGCGATCGCCCTGCAGGCCGGCCGGTACCACGCGTGCGCGCTGATCCGGCTGCTAAC
AAAGCCCGAAAGGAAGCTGAGTTGGCTGCTGCCACCGCTGAGCAATAACTAGCATAACCCCTTGGGGCCT
CTAAACGGGTCTTGAGGGGTTTTTTGCTGAAAGGAGGAACTATATCCGGATATCCACAGGACGGGTGTGG
TCGCCATGATCGCGTAGTCGATAGTGGCTCCAAGTAGCGAAGCGAGCAGGACTGGGCGGCGGCCAAAGCG
GTCGGACAGTGCTCCGAGAACGGGTGCGCATAGAAATTGCATCAACGCATATAGCGCTAGCAGCACGCCA
TAGTGACTGGCGATGCTGTCGGAATGGACGATATCCCGCAAGAGGCCCGGCAGTACCGGCATAACCAAGC
CTATGCCTACAGCATCCAGGGTGACGGTGCCGAGGATGACGATGAGCGCATTGTTAGATTTCATACACGG
TGCCTGACTGCGTTAGCAATTTAACTGTGATAAACTACCGCATTAAAGCTTATCGATGATAAGCTGTCAA
ACATGAGAA
